Addgene plasmid #161216: pDONR221-SLC25A14_STOP
Purpose: Gateway entry clone with codon-optimized ORF sequence for subcloning into custom expression vectors. Contains a STOP codon at the end of the codon-optimized ORF sequence.
Depositing lab: RESOLUTE Consortium & Giulio Superti-Furga. Depositing organization: CeMM Research Center for Molecular Medicine. Publication: The RESOLUTE consortium: unlocking SLC transporters for drug discovery. Superti-Furga G, Lackner D, Wiedmer T, Ingles-Prieto A, Barbosa B, Girardi E, Goldmann U, Gurtl B, Klavins K, Klimek C, Lindinger S, Lineiro-Retes E, Muller AC, Onstein S, Redinger G, Reil D, Sedlyarov V, Wolf G, Crawford M, Everley R, ... Steppan CM. Nat Rev Drug Discov. 2020 Jul;19(7):429-430. doi: 10.1038/d41573-020-00056-6. PubMed 32265506.
Backbone
  Vector backbone: pDONR221
  Backbone manufacturer: ThermoFisher Scientific
  Backbone size w/o insert (bp): 2550
  Vector type: Mammalian Expression
Growth in bacteria
  Bacterial resistance: Kanamycin, 50 μg/mL
  Growth temperature: 37°C
  Growth strain: NEB Stable
  Copy number: High Copy
Gene/Insert
  Gene/Insert name: SLC25A14 (alt name: BMCP1, UCP5)
  Species: H. sapiens (human)
  Insert size (bp): 978
  Entrez Gene: SLC25A14 (a.k.a. BMCP1, UCP5)
  Cloning method: Gateway Cloning
  Sequencing primers: 5′ M13-fwd; 3′ M13-rev
Terms and licenses: Academic/Nonprofit Terms; Industry Terms
Depositor comments: This plasmid contains a STOP codon at the end of the codon-optimized ORF. For the version of this plasmid that does not contain a STOP codon, please see Addgene plasmid 132050 For more information on the full Resolute plasmid collection, please see www.addgene.org/depositor-collections/re-solute/. Please provide your feedback on this plasmid to the RESOLUTE consortium by filling out their RESOLUTE repository feedback form: https://forms.office.com/Pages/ResponsePage.aspx?id=0e05yklzmkS7rjFGQL4N7z4feCLQvEJAmVcOCM_u885UN1JJRko0Ukg4TVQwNTZLOUxPQVJWT1NHUCQlQCN0PWcu
How to cite: pDONR221-SLC25A14_STOP was a gift from RESOLUTE Consortium & Giulio Superti-Furga (Addgene plasmid # 161216 ; http://n2t.net/addgene:161216 ; RRID:Addgene_161216)
