[The description below was written by a language model from this plasmid's Addgene catalogue record and pLannotate feature annotations shown in this document.]
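Description:
pDONR221-SLC25A14_STOP is a Gateway entry clone built on the pDONR221 backbone, carrying a codon-optimized open reading frame for human SLC25A14 (also known as BMCP1 or UCP5), a mitochondrial carrier family member annotated as participating in proton leak in brain mitochondria. The sequenced plasmid is about 3.5 kb. It is propagated in E. coli at high copy through a ColE1/pUC-type origin and selected with kanamycin via an aminoglycoside phosphotransferase gene. Although the catalogue lists the vector type as mammalian expression, the feature table shows no eukaryotic promoter or polyadenylation signal upstream or downstream of the ORF, so the plasmid itself serves as a shuttle for the coding sequence, not as an expression vector.

The roughly 1 kb ORF sits between attL1 and attL2 sites, the recombination sites used in the Gateway LR reaction, so it can be transferred directionally and in frame into any attR-containing destination vector that supplies the promoter, tags and selection markers needed for the intended host. This version retains a stop codon at the end of the ORF, making it suited to native or N-terminally tagged expression; C-terminal fusions encoded by a destination vector would not be translated, and a companion clone without the stop codon exists for that purpose. Other annotated elements are standard backbone features: rrnB T1 and T2 terminators that insulate the cloning site from read-through transcription, a T7 promoter adjacent to attL2 in reverse orientation, and short lacI and lacZα remnants with no functional role. M13 forward and reverse primer sites flank the insert for sequence verification. The clone belongs to a consortium collection of solute carrier (SLC) transporter constructs for transporter research and drug discovery.
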