Features (pLannotate 1.2.2; 10 found; start..end, strand, type, name):
      1..100     +  protein_bind   attL1: mutant version of attL; recombination site for the Gateway® LR reaction LR Clonase™
    106..1080    +  CDS            SLC25A14: UCP5_HUMAN - Also known as BMCP1, UCP5. Experimental evidence at transcript level: Swiss-Prot protein existence level 2. Participates in the mitochondrial proton leak measured in brain mitochondria. From Homo sapiens (Human).
   1085..1184    -  protein_bind   attL2: mutant version of attL; recombination site for the Gateway® LR reaction LR Clonase™
   1202..1220    -  promoter       T7 promoter: promoter for bacteriophage T7 RNA polymerase
   1354..2163    +  CDS            KanR: aminoglycoside phosphotransferase; aph(3')-Ia; confers resistance to kanamycin in bacteria or G418 (Geneticin®) in eukaryotes
   2310..2898    +  rep_origin     ori: high-copy-number ColE1/pMB1/pBR322/pUC origin of replication
   3081..3173    +  CDS            lacI (fragment): lac repressor; lacI; The lac repressor binds to the lac operator to inhibit transcription in E. coli. This inhibition can be relieved by adding lactose or isopropyl-β-D-thiogalactopyranoside (IPTG).
   3228..3255    -  terminator     rrnB T2 terminator: transcription terminator T2 from the E. coli rrnB gene
   3387..3430    +  terminator     rrnB T1 terminator: Escherichia coli rrnB; transcription terminator T1 from the E. coli rrnB gene
   3477..3513    -  CDS            lacZα (fragment): LacZα fragment of β-galactosidase; lacZ fragment
>Addgene plasmid #161216 | pDONR221-SLC25A14_STOP | addgene full sequence | sequence record 369771 | Addgene NGS Result
CAAATAATGATTTTATTTTGACTGATAGTGACCTGTTCGTTGCAACACATTGATGAGCAATGCTTTTTTA
TAATGCCAACTTTGTACAAAAAAGCAGGCTCCACCATGGGCATCTTCCCAGGCATCATCCTGATCTTCCT
GAGGGTGAAGTTTGCAACCGCAGCCGTGATCGTGAGCGGACACCAGAAGTCCACCACAGTGTCTCACGAG
ATGAGCGGCCTGAACTGGAAGCCTTTCGTGTACGGAGGACTGGCAAGCATCGTGGCCGAGTTCGGCACAT
TTCCAGTGGACCTGACCAAGACACGCCTGCAGGTGCAGGGCCAGTCCATCGATGCCAGGTTTAAGGAGAT
CAAGTACCGCGGCATGTTCCACGCCCTGTTTAGGATCTGCAAGGAGGAGGGCGTGCTGGCCCTGTATAGC
GGAATCGCACCCGCCCTGCTGAGGCAGGCCTCCTACGGCACCATCAAGATCGGCATCTATCAGTCTCTGA
AGCGGCTGTTTGTGGAGAGACTGGAGGACGAGACACTGCTGATCAACATGATCTGTGGCGTGGTGTCTGG
CGTGATCAGCTCCACCATCGCCAATCCTACAGACGTGCTGAAGATCCGGATGCAGGCACAGGGAAGCCTG
TTCCAGGGATCCATGATCGGCTCTTTTATCGATATCTACCAGCAGGAGGGAACCAGGGGACTGTGGAGGG
GAGTGGTGCCAACAGCACAGAGAGCAGCAATCGTGGTGGGAGTGGAGCTGCCCGTGTATGACATCACCAA
GAAGCACCTGATCCTGTCCGGCATGATGGGCGATACCATCCTGACACACTTCGTGTCTAGCTTTACCTGC
GGACTGGCAGGCGCCCTGGCATCTAACCCCGTGGATGTGGTGCGGACAAGAATGATGAATCAGAGGGCAA
TCGTGGGACACGTGGACCTGTACAAGGGCACCGTGGATGGCATCCTGAAGATGTGGAAGCACGAGGGCTT
CTTTGCCCTGTATAAGGGATTCTGGCCAAACTGGCTGAGGCTGGGACCTTGGAACATCATCTTCTTTATC
ACATACGAGCAGCTGAAGAGACTGCAGATCTAAGACCCAGCTTTCTTGTACAAAGTTGGCATTATAAGAA
AGCATTGCTTATCAATTTGTTGCAACGAACAGGTCACTATCAGTCAAAATAAAATCATTATTTGCCATCC
AGCTGATATCCCCTATAGTGAGTCGTATTACATGGTCATAGCTGTTTCCTGGCAGCTCTGGCCCGTGTCT
CAAAATCTCTGATGTTACATTGCACAAGATAAAAATATATCATCATGAACAATAAAACTGTCTGCTTACA
TAAACAGTAATACAAGGGGTGTTATGAGCCATATTCAACGGGAAACGTCGAGGCCGCGATTAAATTCCAA
CATGGATGCTGATTTATATGGGTATAAATGGGCTCGCGATAATGTCGGGCAATCAGGTGCGACAATCTAT
CGCTTGTATGGGAAGCCCGATGCGCCAGAGTTGTTTCTGAAACATGGCAAAGGTAGCGTTGCCAATGATG
TTACAGATGAGATGGTCAGACTAAACTGGCTGACGGAATTTATGCCTCTTCCGACCATCAAGCATTTTAT
CCGTACTCCTGATGATGCATGGTTACTCACCACTGCGATCCCCGGAAAAACAGCATTCCAGGTATTAGAA
GAATATCCTGATTCAGGTGAAAATATTGTTGATGCGCTGGCAGTGTTCCTGCGCCGGTTGCATTCGATTC
CTGTTTGTAATTGTCCTTTTAACAGCGATCGCGTATTTCGTCTCGCTCAGGCGCAATCACGAATGAATAA
CGGTTTGGTTGATGCGAGTGATTTTGATGACGAGCGTAATGGCTGGCCTGTTGAACAAGTCTGGAAAGAA
ATGCATAAACTTTTGCCATTCTCACCGGATTCAGTCGTCACTCATGGTGATTTCTCACTTGATAACCTTA
TTTTTGACGAGGGGAAATTAATAGGTTGTATTGATGTTGGACGAGTCGGAATCGCAGACCGATACCAGGA
TCTTGCCATCCTATGGAACTGCCTCGGTGAGTTTTCTCCTTCATTACAGAAACGGCTTTTTCAAAAATAT
GGTATTGATAATCCTGATATGAATAAATTGCAGTTTCATTTGATGCTCGATGAGTTTTTCTAATCAGAAT
TGGTTAATTGGTTGTAACACTGGCAGAGCATTACGCTGACTTGACGGGACGGCGCAAGCTCATGACCAAA
ATCCCTTAACGTGAGTTACGCGTCGTTCCACTGAGCGTCAGACCCCGTAGAAAAGATCAAAGGATCTTCT
TGAGATCCTTTTTTTCTGCGCGTAATCTGCTGCTTGCAAACAAAAAAACCACCGCTACCAGCGGTGGTTT
GTTTGCCGGATCAAGAGCTACCAACTCTTTTTCCGAAGGTAACTGGCTTCAGCAGAGCGCAGATACCAAA
TACTGTTCTTCTAGTGTAGCCGTAGTTAGGCCACCACTTCAAGAACTCTGTAGCACCGCCTACATACCTC
GCTCTGCTAATCCTGTTACCAGTGGCTGCTGCCAGTGGCGATAAGTCGTGTCTTACCGGGTTGGACTCAA
GACGATAGTTACCGGATAAGGCGCAGCGGTCGGGCTGAACGGGGGGTTCGTGCACACAGCCCAGCTTGGA
GCGAACGACCTACACCGAACTGAGATACCTACAGCGTGAGCTATGAGAAAGCGCCACGCTTCCCGAAGGG
AGAAAGGCGGACAGGTATCCGGTAAGCGGCAGGGTCGGAACAGGAGAGCGCACGAGGGAGCTTCCAGGGG
GAAACGCCTGGTATCTTTATAGTCCTGTCGGGTTTCGCCACCTCTGACTTGAGCGTCGATTTTTGTGATG
CTCGTCAGGGGGGCGGAGCCTATGGAAAAACGCCAGCAACGCGGCCTTTTTACGGTTCCTGGCCTTTTGC
TGGCCTTTTGCTCACATGTTCTTTCCTGCGTTATCCCCTGATTCTGTGGATAACCGTATTACCGCCTTTG
AGTGAGCTGATACCGCTCGCCGCAGCCGAACGACCGAGCGCAGCGAGTCAGTGAGCGAGGAAGCGGAAGA
GCGCCCAATACGCAAACCGCCTCTCCCCGCGCGTTGGCCGATTCATTAATGCAGCTGGCACGACAGGTTT
CCCGACTGGAAAGCGGGCAGTGAGCGCAACGCAATTAATACGCGTACCGCTAGCCAGGAAGAGTTTGTAG
AAACGCAAAAAGGCCATCCGTCAGGATGGCCTTCTGCTTAGTTTGATGCCTGGCAGTTTATGGCGGGCGT
CCTGCCCGCCACCCTCCGGGCCGTTGCTTCACAACGTTCAAATCCGCTCCCGGCGGATTTGTCCTACTCA
GGAGAGCGTTCACCGACAAACAACAGATAAAACGAAAGGCCCAGTCTTCCGACTGAGCCTTTCGTTTTAT
TTGATGCCTGGCAGTTCCCTACTCTCGCGTTAACGCTAGCATGGATGTTTTCCCAGTCACGACGTTGTAA
AACGACGGCCAGTCTTAAGCTCGGGCCC
