>Addgene plasmid #161216 | pDONR221-SLC25A14_STOP | depositor partial sequence | sequence record 312367 | Codon-optimized ORF of SLC25A14
ATGGGCATCTTCCCAGGCATCATCCTGATCTTCCTGAGGGTGAAGTTTGCAACCGCAGCCGTGATCGTGA
GCGGACACCAGAAGTCCACCACAGTGTCTCACGAGATGAGCGGCCTGAACTGGAAGCCTTTCGTGTACGG
AGGACTGGCAAGCATCGTGGCCGAGTTCGGCACATTTCCAGTGGACCTGACCAAGACACGCCTGCAGGTG
CAGGGCCAGTCCATCGATGCCAGGTTTAAGGAGATCAAGTACCGCGGCATGTTCCACGCCCTGTTTAGGA
TCTGCAAGGAGGAGGGCGTGCTGGCCCTGTATAGCGGAATCGCACCCGCCCTGCTGAGGCAGGCCTCCTA
CGGCACCATCAAGATCGGCATCTATCAGTCTCTGAAGCGGCTGTTTGTGGAGAGACTGGAGGACGAGACA
CTGCTGATCAACATGATCTGTGGCGTGGTGTCTGGCGTGATCAGCTCCACCATCGCCAATCCTACAGACG
TGCTGAAGATCCGGATGCAGGCACAGGGAAGCCTGTTCCAGGGATCCATGATCGGCTCTTTTATCGATAT
CTACCAGCAGGAGGGAACCAGGGGACTGTGGAGGGGAGTGGTGCCAACAGCACAGAGAGCAGCAATCGTG
GTGGGAGTGGAGCTGCCCGTGTATGACATCACCAAGAAGCACCTGATCCTGTCCGGCATGATGGGCGATA
CCATCCTGACACACTTCGTGTCTAGCTTTACCTGCGGACTGGCAGGCGCCCTGGCATCTAACCCCGTGGA
TGTGGTGCGGACAAGAATGATGAATCAGAGGGCAATCGTGGGACACGTGGACCTGTACAAGGGCACCGTG
GATGGCATCCTGAAGATGTGGAAGCACGAGGGCTTCTTTGCCCTGTATAAGGGATTCTGGCCAAACTGGC
TGAGGCTGGGACCTTGGAACATCATCTTCTTTATCACATACGAGCAGCTGAAGAGACTGCAGATCTAA
